>Addgene plasmid #220730 | AiP2138 - pAAV-AiE2016m-minBG-iCre(R297T)-BGHpA | addgene full sequence | sequence record 462515 | Addgene NGS Result
CCTGCAGGCAGCTGCGCGCTCGCTCGCTCACTGAGGCCGCCCGGGCGTCGGGCGACCTTTGGTCGCCCGG
CCTCAGTGAGCGAGCGAGCGCGCAGAGAGGGAGTGGCCAACTCCATCACTAGGGGTTCCTGCGGCCGCAC
GCGTAGGGTGCAGGAGAAATGTGACCTCAAAGTCTTGTTCTATAACTGTTGGACCTTAGGAGAGATCTGT
GCTCAGCAATTTACCAGGACACCCCCACCCCACATGTCTTGACCACTGTCTGGATAACTGGTATGCAGGA
CCACACTAGGCTTACTCACAGTGTAAACTCTCATAACCATCACTGGAGCCCATCCTGCCTGGTAGACAAG
GATTCAACCATGACTCATTGTACTTTAGTGGTGCCATGCTTAGTCATCAGGTGCCCTGTGCTCTGACAGC
CGAGGGTCAGAGCTGGAATCACACTCTTGTTGTCTTTTAATCTCTCCCTCCCTTTCTTCCTTCTTTCTTC
ACTCTGTTGTGATTGCTCATGGAACAGATCCTAGCTGGTCTCCCTGGCAACCTACATGATTTGAGCCCAA
CAGATGGATAATGGGGACATCGACTTCCAATGTCATTCAACAGAATCATTGCCAAGGGAGTCTGATGAGC
AGGCAACTGAGATGACACCCTTATCAATATAGCTTCATTTTGGCAATCTGGAGTAGGTGTTTCAAAAGGA
GAGCCCCCACTGATGCCAGCAATACAGAACGTTCATGGGCAAGGAGCTCGGGCTGGGCATAAAAGTCAGG
GCAGAGCCATCTATTGCTTACATTTGCTTCTGGGATCCAGATCTTTCGAAGCTAGCCACCATGGTGCCCA
AGAAGAAGAGGAAAGTCTCCAACCTGCTGACTGTGCACCAAAACCTGCCTGCCCTCCCTGTGGATGCCAC
CTCTGATGAAGTCAGGAAGAACCTGATGGACATGTTCAGGGACAGGCAGGCCTTCTCTGAACACACCTGG
AAGATGCTCCTGTCTGTGTGCAGATCCTGGGCTGCCTGGTGCAAGCTGAACAACAGGAAATGGTTCCCTG
CTGAACCTGAGGATGTGAGGGACTACCTCCTGTACCTGCAAGCCAGAGGCCTGGCTGTGAAGACCATCCA
ACAGCACCTGGGCCAGCTCAACATGCTGCACAGGAGATCTGGCCTGCCTCGCCCTTCTGACTCCAATGCT
GTGTCCCTGGTGATGAGGAGAATCAGAAAGGAGAATGTGGATGCTGGGGAGAGAGCCAAGCAGGCCCTGG
CCTTTGAACGCACTGACTTTGACCAAGTCAGATCCCTGATGGAGAACTCTGACAGATGCCAGGACATCAG
GAACCTGGCCTTCCTGGGCATTGCCTACAACACCCTGCTGCGCATTGCCGAAATTGCCAGAATCAGAGTG
AAGGACATCTCCCGCACCGATGGTGGGAGAATGCTGATCCACATTGGCAGGACCAAGACCCTGGTGTCCA
CAGCTGGTGTGGAGAAGGCCCTGTCCCTGGGGGTTACCAAGCTGGTGGAGAGATGGATCTCTGTGTCTGG
TGTGGCTGATGACCCCAACAACTACCTGTTCTGCCGGGTCAGAAAGAATGGTGTGGCTGCCCCTTCTGCC
ACCTCCCAACTGTCCACCCGGGCCCTGGAAGGGATCTTTGAGGCCACCCACCGCCTGATCTATGGTGCCA
AGGATGACTCTGGGCAGAGATACCTGGCCTGGTCTGGCCACTCTGCCAGAGTGGGTGCTGCCACCGACAT
GGCCAGGGCTGGTGTGTCCATCCCTGAAATCATGCAGGCTGGTGGCTGGACCAATGTGAACATTGTGATG
AACTACATCAGAAACCTGGACTCTGAGACTGGGGCCATGGTGAGGCTGCTCGAAGATGGGGACTGAGGCG
CGCCGAATTCAAGCTTCTCGAGAGATCTTCGACTGTGCCTTCTAGTTGCCAGCCATCTGTTGTTTGCCCC
TCCCCCGTGCCTTCCTTGACCCTGGAAGGTGCCACTCCCACTGTCCTTTCCTAATAAAATGAGGAAATTG
CATCGCATTGTCTGAGTAGGTGTCATTCTATTCTGGGGGGTGGGGTGGGGCAGGACAGCAAGGGGGAGGA
TTGGGAAGACAATAGCAGGCATGAGATCTCACGTGCGGACCGAGCGGCCGCAGGAACCCCTAGTGATGGA
GTTGGCCACTCCCTCTCTGCGCGCTCGCTCGCTCACTGAGGCCGGGCGACCAAAGGTCGCCCGACGCCCG
GGCTTTGCCCGGGCGGCCTCAGTGAGCGAGCGAGCGCGCAGCTGCCTGCAGGGGCGCCTGATGCGGTATT
TTCTCCTTACGCATCTGTGCGGTATTTCACACCGCATA
[95 nt withheld, positions 2349-2443]
T
[46 nt withheld, positions 2445-2490]
C
[141 nt withheld, positions 2492-2632]
CCTTTGACGTTGGAGTCCACGTTCTTT
[37 nt withheld, positions 2660-2696]
ACTCTATCTCGGGCTATTCTTTTGATTTATAAGGGATTTTGCCGATTTCGGTCTATTGGTTAAAAAATGA
GCTGATTTAACAAAAATTTAACGCGAATTTTAACAAAATATTAACGTTTACAATTTTATGGTGCACTCTC
AGTACAATCTGCTCTGATGCCGCATAGTTAAGCCAGCCCCGACACCCGCCAACACCCGCTGACGCGCCCT
GACGGGCTTGTCTGCTCCCGGCATCCGCTTACAGACAAGCTGTGACCGTCTCCGGGAGCTGCATGTGTCA
GAGGTTTTCACCGTCATCACCGAAACGCGCGAGACGAAAGGGCCTCGTGATACGCCTATTTTTATAGGTT
AATGTCATGATAATAATGGTTTCTTAGACGTCAGGTGGCACTTTTCGGGGAAATGTGCGCGGAACCCCTA
TTTGTTTATTTTTCTAAATACATTCAAATATGTATCCGCTCATGAGACAATAACCCTGATAAATGCTTCA
ATAATATTGAAAAAGGAAGAGTATGAGTATTCAACATTTCCGTGTCGCCCTTATTCCCTTTTTTGCGGCA
TTTTGCCTTCCTGTTTTTGCTCACCCAGAAACGCTGGTGAAAGTAAAAGATGCTGAAGATCAGTTGGGTG
CACGAGTGGGTTACATCGAACTGGATCTCAACAGCGGTAAGATCCTTGAGAGTTTTCGCCCCGAAGAACG
TTTTCCAATGATGAGCACTTTTAAAGTTCTGCTATGTGGCGCGGTATTATCCCGTATTGACGCCGGGCAA
GAGCAACTCGGTCGCCGCATACACTATTCTCAGAATGACTTGGTTGAGTACTCACCAGTCACAGAAAAGC
ATCTTACGGATGGCATGACAGTAAGAGAATTATGCAGTGCTGCCATAACCATGAGTGATAACACTGCGGC
CAACTTACTTCTGACAACGATCGGAGGACCGAAGGAGCTAACCGCTTTTTTGCACAACATGGGGGATCAT
GTAACTCGCCTTGATCGTTGGGAACCGGAGCTGAATGAAGCCATACCAAACGACGAGCGTGACACCACGA
TGCCTGTAGCAATGGCAACAACGTTGCGCAAACTATTAACTGGCGAACTACTTACTCTAGCTTCCCGGCA
ACAATTAATAGACTGGATGGAGGCGGATAAAGTTGCAGGACCACTTCTGCGCTCGGCCCTTCCGGCTGGC
TGGTTTATTGCTGATAAATCTGGAGCCGGTGAGCGTGGGTCTCGCGGTATCATTGCAGCACTGGGGCCAG
ATGGTAAGCCCTCCCGTATCGTAGTTATCTACACGACGGGGAGTCAGGCAACTATGGATGAACGAAATAG
ACAGATCGCTGAGATAGGTGCCTCACTGATTAAGCATTGGTAACTGTCAGACCAAGTTTACTCATATATA
CTTTAGATTGATTTAAAACTTCATTTTTAATTTAAAAGGATCTAGGTGAAGATCCTTTTTGATAATCTCA
TGACCAAAATCCCTTAACGTGAGTTTTCGTTCCACTGAGCGTCAGACCCCGTAGAAAAGATCAAAGGATC
TTCTTGAGATCCTTTTTTTCTGCGCGTAATCTGCTGCTTGCAAACAAAAAAACCACCGCTACCAGCGGTG
GTTTGTTTGCCGGATCAAGAGCTACCAACTCTTTTTCCGAAGGTAACTGGCTTCAGCAGAGCGCAGATAC
CAAATACTGTTCTTCTAGTGTAGCCGTAGTTAGGCCACCACTTCAAGAACTCTGTAGCACCGCCTACATA
CCTCGCTCTGCTAATCCTGTTACCAGTGGCTGCTGCCAGTGGCGATAAGTCGTGTCTTACCGGGTTGGAC
TCAAGACGATAGTTACCGGATAAGGCGCAGCGGTCGGGCTGAACGGGGGGTTCGTGCACACAGCCCAGCT
TGGAGCGAACGACCTACACCGAACTGAGATACCTACAGCGTGAGCTATGAGAAAGCGCCACGCTTCCCGA
AGGGAGAAAGGCGGACAGGTATCCGGTAAGCGGCAGGGTCGGAACAGGAGAGCGCACGAGGGAGCTTCCA
GGGGGAAACGCCTGGTATCTTTATAGTCCTGTCGGGTTTCGCCACCTCTGACTTGAGCGTCGATTTTTGT
GATGCTCGTCAGGGGGGCGGAGCCTATGGAAAAACGCCAGCAACGCGGCCTTTTTACGGTTCCTGGCCTT
TTGCTGGCCTTTTGCTCACATGT
Features (pLannotate 1.2.2; 13 found; start..end, strand, type, name):
     12..39      +  repeat_region  AAV2 ITR (fragment): inverted terminal repeat of adeno-associated virus serotype 2 inverted
     68..95      +  repeat_region  AAV2 ITR (fragment): inverted terminal repeat of adeno-associated virus serotype 2 inverted
    469..489     +  promoter       ADH1 promoter (fragment): S. cerevisiae ADH1; promoter for alcohol dehydrogenase 1
    858..1883    +  CDS            cre: RECR_BPP1 - Experimental evidence at protein level: Swiss-Prot protein existence level 1. Catalyzes site-specific recombination between two 34-base- pair LOXP sites. Its role is to maintain the phage genome as a monomeric unit-copy plasmid in the lysogenic state. From Escherichia phage P1 (Bacteriophage P1).
   1923..2034    +  polyA_signal   bGH poly(A) signal: bovine growth hormone polyadenylation signal
   2152..2292    +  repeat_region  AAV2 ITR: inverted terminal repeat of adeno-associated virus serotype 2 inverted
   2297..2348    -  misc_feature   bom (fragment): basis of mobility region from pBR322
   2367..2822    +  rep_origin     f1 ori (sequence partly withheld): f1 bacteriophage origin of replication; arrow indicates direction of (+) strand synthesis
   2823..2872    -  misc_feature   bom (fragment): basis of mobility region from pBR322
   2974..3009    -  CDS            rop (fragment): Rop protein, which maintains plasmids at low copy number; rop
   3104..3208    +  promoter       AmpR promoter: bla
   3209..4069    +  CDS            AmpR: β-lactamase; bla; confers resistance to ampicillin, carbenicillin, and related antibiotics
   4240..4828    +  rep_origin     ori: high-copy-number ColE1/pMB1/pBR322/pUC origin of replication
