[The description below was written by a language model from this plasmid's Addgene catalogue record and pLannotate feature annotations shown in this document.]
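Description:
AiP2138 - pAAV-AiE2016m-minBG-iCre(R297T)-BGHpA is an AAV transfer plasmid of about 4.9 kb built on a pAAV2 backbone, intended for packaging a recombinant AAV genome that delivers Cre recombinase to defined brain cell populations. In bacteria it is maintained as a high-copy plasmid through a ColE1/pUC-type origin and selected with ampicillin via the β-lactamase gene and its promoter. An f1 phage origin is also present. The backbone annotations for bom and rop are only short fragments. The expression cassette is flanked by AAV2 inverted terminal repeats, which provide the signals for replication and encapsidation of the vector genome. The downstream ITR is annotated in full, whereas the upstream one is detected only as two short fragments, which may reflect how this repeat was read or annotated in the sequencing result.

Between the ITRs, the enhancer AiE2016m sits upstream of the minimal promoter minBG (by its usual meaning a minimal beta-globin promoter), so that transcription depends largely on the cell-type-restricted activity of the enhancer. Neither element is annotated in the feature table, and a short hit to a yeast ADH1 promoter in this region is most likely a spurious match. The cassette drives iCre(R297T), a synthetic, codon-improved Cre carrying an R297T substitution, followed by the bovine growth hormone polyadenylation signal. The record does not state the effect of the substitution or which cell population the enhancer targets. MluI and SgrAI sites used in the Gibson assembly are retained. The construct belongs to a collection of enhancer AAVs for genetic access to cortical cell types. It is used to trigger recombination of loxP-flanked or Cre-dependent reporter and effector alleles specifically in the cells where the enhancer is active.
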