Addgene plasmid #220730: AiP2138 - pAAV-AiE2016m-minBG-iCre(R297T)-BGHpA
Purpose: AiE2016m is an enhancer sequence, designed to induce cre-dependent recombination in specific populations of brain cells
Depositing lab: Allen Institute for Brain Science & Bosiljka Tasic. Depositing organization: Allen Institute. Publication: A suite of enhancer AAVs and transgenic mouse lines for genetic access to cortical cell types. Ben-Simon Y, Hooper M, Narayan S, Daigle TL, Dwivedi D, Way SW, Oster A, Stafford DA, Mich JK, Taormina MJ, Martinez RA, Opitz-Araya X, Roth JR, Alexander JR, Allen S, Amster A, Arbuckle J, Ayala A, Baker PM, Bakken TE, Barcelli T, Barta S, Bendrick J, Bertagnolli D, Bielstein C, Bishwakarma P, Bowlus J, Boyer G, Brouner K, Casian B, Casper T, Chakka AB, Chakrabarty R, Chance RK, Chavan S, Clark M, Colbert K, Collman F, Daniel S, Departee M, DiValentin P, Donadio N, Dotson N, Egdorf T, Fliss T, Gabitto M, Garcia J, Gary A, Gasperini M, Gloe J, Goldy J, Gore BB, Graybuck L, Greisman N, Haeseleer F, Halterman C, Haradon Z, Hastings SD, Helback O, Ho W, Hockemeyer D, Huang C, Huff S, Hunker A, Johansen N, Jones D, Juneau Z, Kalmbach B, Kannan M, Khem S, Kussick E, Kutsal R, Larsen R, Lee C, Lee AY, Leibly M, Lenz GH, Li S, Liang E, Lusk N, Madigan Z, Malloy J, Malone J, McCue R, Melchor J, Mollenkopf T, Moosman S, Morin E, Newman D, Ng L, Ngo K, Omstead V, Otto S, Oyama A, Pena N, Pham T, Phillips E, Pom CA, Potekhina L, Ransford S, Ray PL, Rette D, Reynoldson C, Rimorin C, Rocha D, Ruiz A, Sanchez REA, Sawyer L, Sedeno-Cortes A, Sevigny JP, Shapovalova N, Shepard N, Shulga L, Sigler AR, Siverts L, Soliman S, Somasundaram S, Staats B, Stewart K, Szelenyi E, Tieu M, Trader C, Tran A, van Velthoven CTJ, Walker M, Wang Y, Weed N, Wirthlin M, Wood T, Wynalda B, Yao Z, Zhou T, Ariza J, Dee N, Reding M, Ronellenfitch K, Mufti S, Sunkin SM, Smith KA, Esposito L, Waters J, Thyagarajan B, Yao S, Lein ES, Zeng H, Levi BP, Ngai J, Ting JT, Tasic B. Cell. 2025 May 16:S0092-8674(25)00513-6. doi: 10.1016/j.cell.2025.05.002. PubMed 40403729.
Backbone
  Vector backbone: pAAV2
  Vector type: AAV
Growth in bacteria
  Bacterial resistance: Ampicillin, 100 μg/mL
  Growth temperature: 37°C
  Growth strain: NEB Stable
  Copy number: High Copy
Gene/Insert
  Gene/Insert name: iCre(R297T)
  Species: Synthetic
  Promoter: minBG
  Cloning method: Gibson Cloning
Terms and licenses: Academic/Nonprofit Terms; Industry Terms: Not Available to Industry
Depositor comments: 5' Cloning Site: MluI (not destroyed), 3' Cloning Site: SgrAI (not destroyed). Please visit https://doi.org/10.1101/2024.06.10.597244 for bioRxiv preprint.
How to cite: AiP2138 - pAAV-AiE2016m-minBG-iCre(R297T)-BGHpA was a gift from Allen Institute for Brain Science & Bosiljka Tasic (Addgene plasmid # 220730 ; http://n2t.net/addgene:220730 ; RRID:Addgene_220730)
